>Addgene plasmid #112834 | TAP-Amotl2 | addgene full sequence | sequence record 217933 | Addgene NGS Result
AAATGGCCCGCCTGGCATTATGCCCAGTACATGACCTTATGGGACTTTCCTACTTGGCAGTACATCTACG
TATTAGTCATCGCTATTACCATGGTGATGCGGTTTTGGCAGTACATCAATGGGCGTGGATAGCGGTTTGA
CTCACGGGGATTTCCAAGTCTCCACCCCATTGACGTCAATGGGAGTTTGTTTTGGCACCAAAATCAACGG
GACTTTCCAAAATGTCGTAACAACTCCGCCCCATTGACGCAAATGGGCGGTAGGCGTGTACGGTGGGAGG
TCTATATAAGCAGAGCTGGTTTAGTGAACCGTCAGATCCGCTAGAGATCTGGTACCGTCGACGCGGCCGC
TCGAGCCTAAGCTTCTAGATAAGATCGGGACCGATCCAGCCTCCGGACCATGGTGGACAACAAATTCAAC
AAAGAACAACAAAACGCGTTCTATGAGATCTTACATTTACCTAACTTAAACGAAGAACAACGAAACGCCT
TCATCCAAAGTTTAAAAGATGACCCAAGCCAAAGCGCTAACCTTTTAGCAGAAGCTAAAAAGCTAAATGA
TGCTCAGGCGCCGAAAGGTGTAGACAACAAATTCAACAAAGAACAACAAAACGCGTTCTATGAGATCTTA
CATTTACCTAACTTAAACGAAGAACAACGAAACGCCTTCATCCAAAGTTTAAAAGATGACCCAAGCCAAA
GCGCTAACCTTTTAGCAGAAGCTAAAAAGCTAAATGGTGCTCAGGCGCCGAAAGTAGACGCGAACTCCGC
GGGGAAGTCAACTGGTACTAGTGGAGAGAATTTGTATTTTCAGGGTCGAGGAGGTAGCGAGAATTTGTAT
TTTCAGGGTGAGGGTACCTCGGCCTGGAGCCACCCGCAGTTCGAGAAAGGCGGTAGCGGATGGAGCCACC
CGCAGTTCGAGAAAGGAGGATGCTGTCCAGGTTGTTGCACCGGTGATTCGACGCGGCCGCTCGAGCCTAA
GCTTATGAGGACACTGGAAGACTCCTCAGGGACAGTCCTGCACCGTCTCATCCAAGAGCAGCTGCGCTAC
GGCAACCTGACAGAGACTCGCACTCTGCTGGCTATCCAGCAGCAGGCCCTGCGGGGTGGGGCTGGAGCTG
GGGGCACGGGGAGCCCCCAGGCTTCCTTGGAGATCGGAGCACCCGAGGACAGTCAGGTGCTGCAGCAAGC
CACCAGGCAGGGGCCCCAGGGCCAGGAGCATCAGGGTGGAGAGACCCACCTGGCAGAGAACAGGCTGTAC
CGGCTGTGCCCACAGCCCAGCAAAGGAGAAGAGTTGCCCACCTATGAGGAGGCCAAAGCCCATTCGCAGT
ACTACGCAGCGCAGCAGGCAGGGTCCCGGCCGCATGTTGGGGACCGGGATCCTAGAGGAGGGGTGTCCGG
AGGCGGCCGGCGACAGGATGAAGCTCTTCGAGAGCTGAGGCATGGCCATGTGCGCTCCTTGAGTGAACGG
CTTCTGCAACTGTCCCTGGAAAGAAACGGTGCTCGGGTCCCCAGCCACATGAGCTCTTCCCACAGCTTCC
CTCAGCTGGCCCGCAGCCAGCAGGGCCCCCAACCCCGAGGGCCCCCAGCTGAGGGCCCAGAGCCCCGCGG
GCCACCACCTCAGTACCCACACGCTGTAATGGCTCAGGAGACTGCGGCTGTCACTGACCCAAGATACCGA
CCCCGAAGCAGCCCACACTTCCAGCATGCCGAAGTCAGGATCCTGCAGGCCCAGGTACCACCGGTGTTCC
TCCAGCAGCAGCAGTACCAGTACCTGCCGCAGCCCCAGGAGCACTCTCCACCCCTCCACCCGGCAGCTCT
GGGCCATGGACCCCCAAGCTCCTTTGGTCCACCTGCAGTGGAGGGACCACCCAGTGCCCAGGCCACCTTG
GGCAGTGCCCACCTGGCCCAGATGGAGACTGTACTGAGGGAGAATGCCAGGCTGCAGAGGGACAATGAGC
GATTGCAGAGAGAGCTGGAGAGCACTTCAGAGAAGGCTGGCCGCATAGAAAAGCTGGAAAATGAAATCCA
GCGGCTCTCTGAGGCCCACGAGAGCCTGATGAGGACCTCTTCCAAGCGTGAGGCCCTGGAGAAGACCATG
AGGAACAAGATGGACGGTGAGATGAGACGGTTGCAGGACTTCAACCGAGACCTTAGAGAGAGATTGGAAT
CGGCAAACCGCCACCTGGCAAGCAAGACCCAGGAAGCCCAGGCGGGCAGTCAGGACATGGTGGCGAAACT
GCTTGCCCAGAGCTATGAGCAGCAACAGGAACAGGAGAAGCTGGAGCGGGAGATGGCACTGCTGCGTGGT
GCCATCGAGGACCAGCGGCGACATGCTGAACTGCTGGAGCAGGCTCTGGGCAATGCACAAAGCCGTGCCG
CCCGGGCTGAAGAGGAGCTACGCAAAAAGCAGGCCTATGTGGAGAAGGTGGAGCGGCTGCAGCAGGCACT
GGGGCAGTTGCAGGCTGCCTGTGAAAAGCGAGAGCAGTTGGAGCTGCGTCTGCGCACGCGCCTGGAGCAG
GAACTCAAAGCCTTGCGTGCACAGCAGAGGCAGACAGGCACCCTCGCAGGTGGTGGCGGCAGCCATGGTG
GGTCCGCCGAGCTCAGTGCCCTGCGGCTGTCTGAACAGCTGCGGGAGAAGGAGGAACAGATCCTGGCTCT
AGAGGCGGACATGACCAAGTGGGAACAGAAGTATTTGGAAGAACGGGCTATGAGGCAGTTCGCCATGGAC
GCGGCTGCCACTGCGGCTGCCCAGCGCGATACCACTCTCATCCGGCACTCCCCCCAGCCCTCGCCCAGCA
GCAGTTTCAACGAGGGCCTGCTGCCAGGCAACCACAGGCACCAGGAGATGGAGAGCAGATTGAAGGTGCT
CCATGCTCAGATCCTAGAGAAGGATGCGGTGATCAAGGTCCTTCAGCAGCGCTCCAGGAAAGACCCTGGC
AAGGCCACCCAGGGCACCCTACGGCCTGCCAAGTCGGTGCCGTCCATCTTCGCGGCTGCAGTGGGAACTC
AGGGCTGGCAAGGGCTCGTATCCAGTGAGCGGCAAACTGATGCACGGCCAGCGGGAGACCGGGTCCCAGC
AGAGGAGCCTCCGGCCACAGCTCCTCTCCCTGCCCACACCAAACATGGCAGCAGAGACGGGAGCACCCAG
ACGGATGGCCCTGCAGACAACACCTCTGCCTGCTTGGCCTCAGAACCCGATGGCCTCCTGGGGTGCAACA
GTAGCCAGAGGACACCCTCTCTGGACTCTATAGCTGCAACCAGAGTCCAGGATCTGTCAGACATGGTAGA
AATACTGATCTGAGATATCCGATCCACCGGATCTAGATAACTGATCATAATCAGCCATACCACATTTGTA
GAGGTTTTACTTGCTTTAAAAAACCTCCCACACCTCCCCCTGAACCTGAAACATAAAATGAATGCAATTG
TTGTTGTTAACTTGTTTATTGCAGCTTATAATGGTTACAAATAAAGCAATAGCATCACAAATTTCACAAA
TAAAGCATTTTTTTCACTGCATTCTAGTTGTGGTTTGTCCAAACTCATCAATGTATCTTAACGCGGATCT
GGGCGTGGTTAAGGGTGGGAAAGAATATATAAGGTGGGGGTCTTATGTAGTTTTGTATCTGTTTTGCAGC
AGCCGCCGCCGCCATGAGCACCAACTCGTTTGATGGAAGCATTGTGAGCTCATATTTGACAACGCGCATG
CCCCCATGGGCCGGGGTGCGTCAGAATGTGATGGGCTCCAGCATTGATGGTCGCCCCGTCCTGCCCGCAA
ACTCTACTACCTTGACCTACGAGACCGTGTCTGGAACGCCGTTGGAGACTGCAGCCTCCGCCGCCGCTTC
AGCCGCTGCAGCCACCGCCCGCGGGATTGTGACTGACTTTGCTTTCCTGAGCCCGCTTGCAAGCAGTGCA
GCTTCCCGTTCATCCGCCCGCGATGACAAGTTGACGGCTCTTTTGGCACAATTGGATTCTTTGACCCGGG
AACTTAATGTCGTTTCTCAGCAGCTGTTGGATCTGCGCCAGCAGGTTTCTGCCCTGAAGGCTTCCTCCCC
TCCCAATGCGGTTTAAAACATAAATAAAAAACCAGACTCTGTTTGGATTTGGATCAAGCAAGTGTCTTGC
TGTCTTTATTTAGGGGTTTTGCGCGCGCGGTAGGCCCGGGACCAGCGGTCTCGGTCGTTGAGGGTCCTGT
GTATTTTTTCCAGGACGTGGTAAAGGTGACTCTGGATGTTCAGATACATGGGCATAAGCCCGTCTCTGGG
GTGGAGGTAGCACCACTGCAGAGCTTCATGCTGCGGGGTGGTGTTGTAGATGATCCAGTCGTAGCAGGAG
CGCTGGGCGTGGTGCCTAAAAATGTCTTTCAGTAGCAAGCTGATTGCCAGGGGCAGGCCCTTGGTGTAAG
TGTTTACAAAGCGGTTAAGCTGGGATGGGTGCATACGTGGGGATATGAGATGCATCTTGGACTGTATTTT
TAGGTTGGCTATGTTCCCAGCCATATCCCTCCGGGGATTCATGTTGTGCAGAACCACCAGCACAGTGTAT
CCGGTGCACTTGGGAAATTTGTCATGTAGCTTAGAAGGAAATGCGTGGAAGAACTTGGAGACGCCCTTGT
GACCTCCAAGATTTTCCATGCATTCGTCCATAATGATGGCAATGGGCCCACGGGCGGCGGCCTGGGCGAA
GATATTTCTGGGATCACTAACGTCATAGTTGTGTTCCAGGATGAGATCGTCATAGGCCATTTTTACAAAG
CGCGGGCGGAGGGTGCCAGACTGCGGTATAATGGTTCCATCCGGCCCAGGGGCGTAGTTACCCTCACAGA
TTTGCATTTCCCACGCTTTGAGTTCAGATGGGGGGATCATGTCTACCTGCGGGGCGATGAAGAAAACGGT
TTCCGGGGTAGGGGAGATCAGCTGGGAAGAAAGCAGGTTCCTGAGCAGCTGCGACTTACCGCAGCCGGTG
GGCCCGTAAATCACACCTATTACCGGCTGCAACTGGTAGTTAAGAGAGCTGCAGCTGCCGTCATCCCTGA
GCAGGGGGGCCACTTCGTTAAGCATGTCCCTGACTCGCATGTTTTCCCTGACCAAATCCGCCAGAAGGCG
CTCGCCGCCCAGCGATAGCAGTTCTTGCAAGGAAGCAAAGTTTTTCAACGGTTTGAGACCGTCCGCCGTA
GGCATGCTTTTGAGCGTTTGACCAAGCAGTTCCAGGCGGTCCCACAGCTCGGTCACCTGCTCTACGGCAT
CTCGATCCAGCATATCTCCTCGTTTCGCGGGTTGGGGCGGCTTTCGCTGTACGGCAGTAGTCGGTGCTCG
TCCAGACGGGCCAGGGTCATGTCTTTCCACGGGCGCAGGGTCCTCGTCAGCGTAGTCTGGGTCACGGTGA
AGGGGTGCGCTCCGGGCTGCGCGCTGGCCAGGGTGCGCTTGAGGCTGGTCCTGCTGGTGCTGAAGCGCTG
CCGGTCTTCGCCCTGCGCGTCGGCCAGGTAGCATTTGACCATGGTGTCATAGTCCAGCCCCTCCGCGGCG
TGGCCCTTGGCGCGCAGCTTGCCCTTGGAGGAGGCGCCGCACGAGGGGCAGTGCAGACTTTTGAGGGCGT
AGAGCTTGGGCGCGAGAAATACCGATTCCGGGGAGTAGGCATCCGCGCCGCAGGCCCCGCAGACGGTCTC
GCATTCCACGAGCCAGGTGAGCTCTGGCCGTTCGGGGTCAAAAACCAGGTTTCCCCCATGCTTTTTGATG
CGTTTCTTACCTCTGGTTTCCATGAGCCGGTGTCCACGCTCGGTGACGAAAAGGCTGTCCGTGTCCCCGT
ATACAGACTTGAGAGGGAGTTTAAACGAATTCAATAGCTTGTTGCATGGGCGGCGATATAAAATGCAAGG
TGCTGCTCAAAAAATCAGGCAAAGCCTCGCGCAAAAAAGAAAGCACATCGTAGTCATGCTCATGCAGATA
AAGGCAGGTAAGCTCCGGAACCACCACAGAAAAAGACACCATTTTTCTCTCAAACATGTCTGCGGGTTTC
TGCATAAACACAAAATAAAATAACAAAAAAACATTTAAACATTAGAAGCCTGTCTTACAACAGGAAAAAC
AACCCTTATAAGCATAAGACGGACTACGGCCATGCCGGCGTGACCGTAAAAAAACTGGTCACCGTGATTA
AAAAGCACCACCGACAGCTCCTCGGTCATGTCCGGAGTCATAATGTAAGACTCGGTAAACACATCAGGTT
GATTCACATCGGTCAGTGCTAAAAAGCGACCGAAATAGCCCGGGGGAATACATACCCGCAGGCGTAGAGA
CAACATTACAGCCCCCATAGGAGGTATAACAAAATTAATAGGAGAGAAAAACACATAAACACCTGAAAAA
CCCTCCTGCCTAGGCAAAATAGCACCCTCCCGCTCCAGAACAACATACAGCGCTTCCACAGCGGCAGCCA
TAACAGTCAGCCTTACCAGTAAAAAAGAAAACCTATTAAAAAAACACCACTCGACACGGCACCAGCTCAA
TCAGTCACAGTGTAAAAAAGGGCCAAGTGCAGAGCGAGTATATATAGGACTAAAAAATGACGTAACGGTT
AAAGTCCACAAAAAACACCCAGAAAACCGCACGCGAACCTACGCCCAGAAACGAAAGCCAAAAAACCCAC
AACTTCCTCAAATCGTCACTTCCGTTTTCCCACGTTACGTCACTTCCCATTTTAAGAAAACTACAATTCC
CAACACATACAAGTTACTCCGCCCTAAAACCTACGTCACCCGCCCCGTTCCCACGCCCCGCGCCACGTCA
CAAACTCCACCCCCTCATTATCATATTGGCTTCAATCCAAAATAAGGTATATTATTGATGATGTTAATTA
ACATGCATGGATCCATATGCGGTGTGAAATACCGCACAGATGCGTAAGGAGAAAATACCGCATCAGGCGC
TCTTCCGCTTCCTCGCTCACTGACTCGCTGCGCTCGGTCGTTCGGCTGCGGCGAGCGGTATCAGCTCACT
CAAAGGCGGTAATACGGTTATCCACAGAATCAGGGGATAACGCAGGAAAGAACATGTGAGCAAAAGGCCA
GCAAAAGGCCAGGAACCGTAAAAAGGCCGCGTTGCTGGCGTTTTTCCATAGGCTCCGCCCCCCTGACGAG
CATCACAAAAATCGACGCTCAAGTCAGAGGTGGCGAAACCCGACAGGACTATAAAGATACCAGGCGTTTC
CCCCTGGAAGCTCCCTCGTGCGCTCTCCTGTTCCGACCCTGCCGCTTACCGGATACCTGTCCGCCTTTCT
CCCTTCGGGAAGCGTGGCGCTTTCTCATAGCTCACGCTGTAGGTATCTCAGTTCGGTGTAGGTCGTTCGC
TCCAAGCTGGGCTGTGTGCACGAACCCCCCGTTCAGCCCGACCGCTGCGCCTTATCCGGTAACTATCGTC
TTGAGTCCAACCCGGTAAGACACGACTTATCGCCACTGGCAGCAGCCACTGGTAACAGGATTAGCAGAGC
GAGGTATGTAGGCGGTGCTACAGAGTTCTTGAAGTGGTGGCCTAACTACGGCTACACTAGAAGGACAGTA
TTTGGTATCTGCGCTCTGCTGAAGCCAGTTACCTTCGGAAAAAGAGTTGGTAGCTCTTGATCCGGCAAAC
AAACCACCGCTGGTAGCGGTGGTTTTTTTGTTTGCAAGCAGCAGATTACGCGCAGAAAAAAAGGATCTCA
AGAAGATCCTTTGATCTTTTCTACGGGGTCTGACGCTCAGTGGAACGAAAACTCACGTTAAGGGATTTTG
GTCATGAGATTATCAAAAAGGATCTTCACCTAGATCCTTTTAAATTAAAAATGAAGTTTTAAATCAATCT
AAAGTATATATGAGTAAACTTGGTCTGACAGTTACCAATGCTTAATCAGTGAGGCACCTATCTCAGCGAT
CTGTCTATTTCGTTCATCCATAGTTGCCTGACTCCCCGTCGTGTAGATAACTACGATACGGGAGGGCTTA
CCATCTGGCCCCAGTGCTGCAATGATACCGCGAGACCCACGCTCACCGGCTCCAGATTTATCAGCAATAA
ACCAGCCAGCCGGAAGGGCCGAGCGCAGAAGTGGTCCTGCAACTTTATCCGCCTCCATCCAGTCTATTAA
TTGTTGCCGGGAAGCTAGAGTAAGTAGTTCGCCAGTTAATAGTTTGCGCAACGTTGTTGCCATTGCTGCA
GCCATGAGATTATCAAAAAGGATCTTCACCTAGATCCTTTTCACGTAGAAAGCCAGTCCGCAGAAACGGT
GCTGACCCCGGATGAATGTCAGCTACTGGGCTATCTGGACAAGGGAAAACGCAAGCGCAAAGAGAAAGCA
GGTAGCTTGCAGTGGGCTTACATGGCGATAGCTAGACTGGGCGGTTTTATGGACAGCAAGCGAACCGGAA
TTGCCAGCTGGGGCGCCCTCTGGTAAGGTTGGGAAGCCCTGCAAAGTAAACTGGATGGCTTTCTTGCCGC
CAAGGATCTGATGGCGCAGGGGATCAAGCTCTGATCAAGAGACAGGATGAGGATCGTTTCGCATGATTGA
ACAAGATGGATTGCACGCAGGTTCTCCGGCCGCTTGGGTGGAGAGGCTATTCGGCTATGACTGGGCACAA
CAGACAATCGGCTGCTCTGATGCCGCCGTGTTCCGGCTGTCAGCGCAGGGGCGCCCGGTTCTTTTTGTCA
AGACCGACCTGTCCGGTGCCCTGAATGAACTGCAAGACGAGGCAGCGCGGCTATCGTGGCTGGCCACGAC
GGGCGTTCCTTGCGCAGCTGTGCTCGACGTTGTCACTGAAGCGGGAAGGGACTGGCTGCTATTGGGCGAA
GTGCCGGGGCAGGATCTCCTGTCATCTCACCTTGCTCCTGCCGAGAAAGTATCCATCATGGCTGATGCAA
TGCGGCGGCTGCATACGCTTGATCCGGCTACCTGCCCATTCGACCACCAAGCGAAACATCGCATCGAGCG
AGCACGTACTCGGATGGAAGCCGGTCTTGTCGATCAGGATGATCTGGACGAAGAGCATCAGGGGCTCGCG
CCAGCCGAACTGTTCGCCAGGCTCAAGGCGAGCATGCCCGACGGCGAGGATCTCGTCGTGACCCATGGCG
ATGCCTGCTTGCCGAATATCATGGTGGAAAATGGCCGCTTTTCTGGATTCATCGACTGTGGCCGGCTGGG
TGTGGCGGACCGCTATCAGGACATAGCGTTGGCTACCCGTGATATTGCTGAAGAGCTTGGCGGCGAATGG
GCTGACCGCTTCCTCGTGCTTTACGGTATCGCCGCTCCCGATTCGCAGCGCATCGCCTTCTATCGCCTTC
TTGACGAGTTCTTCTGAATTTTGTTAAAATTTTTGTTAAATCAGCTCATTTTTTAACCAATAGGCCGAAA
TCGGCAAAATCCCTTATAAATCAAAAGAATAGACCGAGATAGGGT
[37 nt withheld, positions 9426-9462]
AAAGAACGTGGACTCCAACGTCAAAGG
[49 nt withheld, positions 9490-9538]
T
[91 nt withheld, positions 9540-9630]
G
[124 nt withheld, positions 9632-9755]
CCATTCGCCATTCAGGATCGAATTAATTCTTAATTAACATCATCAATAATATACCTTATTTTGGATTGAA
GCCAATATGATAATGAGGGGGTGGAGTTTGTGACGTGGCGCGGGGCGTGGGAACGGGGCGGGTGACGTAG
TAGTGTGGCGGAAGTGTGATGTTGCAAGTGTGGCGGAACACATGTAAGCGACGGATGTGGCAAAAGTGAC
GTTTTTGGTGTGCGCCGGTGTACACAGGAAGTGACAATTTTCGCGCGGTTTTAGGCGGATGTTGTAGTAA
ATTTGGGCGTAACCGAGTAAGATTTGGCCATTTTCGCGGGAAAACTGAATAAGAGGAAGTGAAATCTGAA
TAATTTTGTGTTACTCATAGCGCGTAATACTGTAATAGTAATCAATTACGGGGTCATTAGTTCATAGCCC
ATATATGGAGTTCCGCGTTACATAACTTACGGTAAATGGCCCGCCTGGCTGACCGCCCAACGACCCCCGC
CCATTGACGTCAATAATGACGTATGTTCCCATAGTAACGCCAATAGGGACTTTCCATTGACGTCAATGGG
TGGAGTATTTACGGTAAACTGCCCACTTGGCAGTACATCAAGTGTATCATATGCCAAGTACGCCCCCTAT
TGACGTCAATGACGGT
Features (pLannotate 1.2.2; 22 found; start..end, strand, type, name):
     94..297     +  promoter       CMV promoter: human cytomegalovirus (CMV) immediate early promoter
    403..576     +  CDS            ProtA: IgG-binding unit of Staphylococcus aureus protein A
    583..753     +  CDS            ProtA: IgG-binding unit of Staphylococcus aureus protein A
    865..884     +  CDS            Strep-Tag II (fragment): peptide that binds Strep-Tactin®, an engineered form of streptavidin
    901..920     +  CDS            Strep-Tag II (fragment): peptide that binds Strep-Tactin®, an engineered form of streptavidin
    985..3300    +  CDS            Amotl2: AMOL2_MOUSE - Experimental evidence at protein level: Swiss-Prot protein existence level 1. Regulates the translocation of phosphorylated SRC to peripheral cell-matrix adhesion sites. Required for proper architecture of actin filaments. Inhibits the Wnt/beta-catenin signaling pathway, probably by recruiting CTNNB1 to recycling endosomes and hence preventing its translocation to the nucleus. Participates in angiogenesis. May play a role in the polarity, proliferation and migration of endothelial cells. Selectively promotes FGF-induced MAPK activation through SRC (By similarity). From Mus muscul
   3332..3416    +  CDS            large T antigen (fragment): large T antigen from SV40 (simian virus 40)
   3439..3560    +  polyA_signal   SV40 poly(A) signal: SV40 polyadenylation signal
   3654..4073    +  CDS            IX: CAP9_ADE05 - Experimental evidence at protein level: Swiss-Prot protein existence level 1. Structural component of the virion that acts as a cement protein on the capsid exterior and forms triskelion structures consisting of three molecules that stabilize three hexon trimers at the center of each icosahedral facet and fixes the peripentonal hexons. Dispensable for assembly. During virus entry, recruits the anterograde motor kinesin-1 to the capsid docked at the nuclear pore complex thereby subjecting the docked capsid to a pulling force. The resulting tension leads to capsid disruption, disper
   4139..5473    -  CDS            IVa2: PKG1_ADE05 - Experimental evidence at protein level: Swiss-Prot protein existence level 1. Component of the packaging machinery which encapsidates the viral DNA into preformed capsids and transcriptional activator of the viral major late promoter (MLP). Binds, along with packaging proteins 2 and 3, to the specific packaging sequence on the left end of viral genomic DNA and displays ATPase activity thereby providing the power stroke of the packaging machinery. The activity of packaging protein IVa2 is stimulated by protein 33K which acts as a terminase. May be the protein that pumps DNA into th
   5846..6007    -  CDS            E4RF2_ADE02 (fragment): Protein predicted: Swiss-Prot protein existence level 4. From Human adenovirus C serotype 2 (HAdV-2) (Human adenovirus 2).
   6058..6441    -  CDS            E4RF1_ADE02: Experimental evidence at protein level: Swiss-Prot protein existence level 1. May modulate tight-junctions functions of infected cells through interactions with PDZ proteins. E4 ORF1 has ben show for Adenovirus 9 to interact with protein involved in tight junction regulation. May play a role in mTOR activation by activating PI3- kinase, thus overriding cellular checkpoint for translation. From Human adenovirus C serotype 2 (HAdV-2) (Human adenovirus 2).
   6751..6853    -  repeat_region  ITR: inverted terminal repeat of human adenovirus serotype 5 inverted
   6873..6927    +  misc_feature   bom (fragment): basis of mobility region from pBR322
   7113..7701    -  rep_origin     ori: high-copy-number ColE1/pMB1/pBR322/pUC origin of replication
   7873..8187    -  CDS            bla(M) (fragment): β-lactamase lacking the signal sequence; bla(M); allows cytosolic expression of β-lactamase
   8232..8501    +  CDS            tnpA (fragment): TN5P_ECOLX - Also known as tnp. Experimental evidence at protein level: Swiss-Prot protein existence level 1. Mediates transposition of transposon Tn5 by a 'cut and paste' mechanism. First, the monomeric transposase binds the 19 bp inverted DNA repeats flanking the transposon. Then, dimerization of the DNA- bound transposase creates a synaptic DNA complex. After nicking of the first DNA strand, excision of the transposon proceeds through a series of intermediates. The transposase then mediates the insertion of the transposon at a new site by strand transfer. The activity of the wild- type tran
   8533..9327    +  CDS            NeoR/KanR: aminoglycoside phosphotransferase from Tn5; aph(3')-II (or nptII); confers resistance to neomycin, kanamycin, and G418 (Geneticin®)
   9397..9755    -  rep_origin     f1 ori (sequence partly withheld): f1 bacteriophage origin of replication; arrow indicates direction of (+) strand synthesis
   9793..9895    +  repeat_region  ITR: inverted terminal repeat of human adenovirus serotype 5 inverted
   9983..10133   +  misc_signal    Ad5 Ψ: packaging signal for adenovirus serotype 5
  10191..93      +  enhancer       CMV enhancer (across the origin): human cytomegalovirus immediate early enhancer
