[The description below was written by a language model from this plasmid's Addgene catalogue record and pLannotate feature annotations shown in this document.]
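Description:
TAP-Amotl2 is a mammalian expression plasmid built on pShuttle-CMV, an adenoviral shuttle backbone, and carries mouse Amotl2 (angiomotin-like 2) fused to an N-terminal tandem affinity purification (TAP) tag. The sequenced record is about 10.4 kb. It replicates in E. coli at high copy from a ColE1/pUC-type origin and is selected with kanamycin through the Tn5-derived NeoR/KanR gene. An f1 origin and remnants of a β-lactamase gene, the Tn5 transposase and the pBR322 bom region are also annotated, but appear to be backbone leftovers.

Expression is driven by the human CMV immediate-early enhancer and promoter. Downstream, the feature table shows two IgG-binding units of Staphylococcus aureus protein A followed by two partial Strep-Tag II matches, which together appear to make up the TAP module, then the Amotl2 coding sequence and an SV40 polyadenylation signal. This arrangement would allow sequential capture of the fusion protein on IgG and Strep-Tactin resins. The depositor notes an E371G difference from the reference Amotl2 sequence that is not considered to affect function. The cloning sites used are not recorded.

The cassette sits within adenovirus serotype 5 elements typical of a shuttle vector: two inverted terminal repeats, the Ψ packaging signal, and homology arms covering the pIX/IVa2 region and part of E4. In principle these permit recombination with an adenoviral backbone plasmid to produce recombinant adenovirus. The stated purpose, however, is transient or stable overexpression. The record does not indicate a eukaryotic promoter for the NeoR/KanR gene, so it is unclear how stable mammalian lines would be selected.
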