Addgene plasmid #112834: TAP-Amotl2
Purpose: transient/stable overexpression
Depositing lab: Tomasz Prószyński. Depositing organization: Nencki Institute.
Backbone
  Vector backbone: pShuttle-CMV
  Backbone size w/o insert (bp): 7500
  Vector type: Mammalian Expression
Growth in bacteria
  Bacterial resistance: Kanamycin, 50 μg/mL
  Growth temperature: 37°C
  Growth strain: DH5alpha
  Copy number: High Copy
Gene/Insert
  Gene/Insert name: Amotl2
  Species: M. musculus (mouse)
  Entrez Gene: Amotl2 (a.k.a. Lccp, MASCOT, mKIAA0989)
  Tag / fusion protein: TAP (N terminal on insert)
  Cloning method: Restriction Enzyme; 5′ cloning site Unknown (unknown if destroyed); 3′ cloning site Unknown (unknown if destroyed)
Terms and licenses: Academic/Nonprofit Terms; Industry Terms: Not Available to Industry
Depositor comments: An E371G difference is present in Amotl2 compared to the reference NM_019764.2 that is not of concern for function.
How to cite: TAP-Amotl2 was a gift from Tomasz Prószyński (Addgene plasmid # 112834 ; http://n2t.net/addgene:112834 ; RRID:Addgene_112834)
